Addgene plasmid #147529: pCIneo-lambdaN-HA-HsEDC4_974-1401_S
Purpose: Mammalian Expression of HsEDC4_974-1401
Depositing lab: Elisa Izaurralde. Depositing organization: Max Planck Institute for Developmental Biology. Publication: The activation of the decapping enzyme DCP2 by DCP1 occurs on the EDC4 scaffold and involves a conserved loop in DCP1. Chang CT, Bercovich N, Loh B, Jonas S, Izaurralde E. Nucleic Acids Res. 2014 Apr;42(8):5217-33. doi: 10.1093/nar/gku129. Epub 2014 Feb 8. PubMed 24510189.
Backbone
  Vector backbone: Unknown
  Vector type: Mammalian Expression
Growth in bacteria
  Bacterial resistance: Ampicillin, 100 μg/mL
  Growth temperature: 37°C
  Growth strain: DH5alpha
  Copy number: High Copy
Gene/Insert
  Gene/Insert name: HsEDC4_974-1401
  Species: H. sapiens (human)
  Entrez Gene: EDC4 (a.k.a. GE1, Ge-1, HEDL5, HEDLS, RCD-8, RCD8)
  Cloning method: Unknown
Terms and licenses: Academic/Nonprofit Terms; Industry Terms: Not Available to Industry
Depositor comments: ORF extracted from NCBI: NM_014329.3 Plasmids from this collection were made available to the research community and donated after the lab closed. Please note that the sequence provided by the depositing laboratory may be theoretical/predicted or based on Sanger sequencing results. There may be discrepancies between sequencing results obtained by Addgene and the depositor sequence. If an Addgene verified sequence is not available, please contact before placing your order to request that our lab fully sequence the plasmid.
How to cite: pCIneo-lambdaN-HA-HsEDC4_974-1401_S was a gift from Elisa Izaurralde (Addgene plasmid # 147529 ; http://n2t.net/addgene:147529 ; RRID:Addgene_147529)
