[The description below was written by a language model from this plasmid's Addgene catalogue record and pLannotate feature annotations shown in this document.]
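Description:
pCIneo-lambdaN-HA-HsEDC4_974-1401_S is a 6.8 kb mammalian expression plasmid that produces a C-terminal fragment (residues 974–1401) of human EDC4, the scaffold protein that bridges DCP1 and DCP2 and stimulates mRNA decapping. The catalogue lists the backbone as unknown, but the name and the annotated parts are consistent with a pCIneo-type vector. A CMV immediate-early enhancer and promoter are followed by a chimeric β-globin/immunoglobulin intron, which generally improves expression. The open reading frame comes next and is terminated by an SV40 polyadenylation signal. T7 and T3 phage promoters flank the insert.

The coding region begins with a short fragment of bacteriophage lambda N protein, whose RNA-binding peptide recognises BoxB hairpins, joined to the EDC4 fragment. The name also indicates an HA epitope tag between the two, although the feature table does not annotate it separately. Lambda N fusions of this kind are typically used in tethering assays, where the protein is recruited to a BoxB-containing reporter mRNA in transfected cells to test its effect on that transcript. The record itself states only mammalian expression as the purpose. The associated study concerns activation of DCP2 by DCP1 on the EDC4 scaffold.

In bacteria the plasmid is maintained at high copy through a ColE1/pUC-type origin and is selected with ampicillin via β-lactamase. An f1 origin is also present, which permits single-stranded DNA production. A separate cassette with the SV40 early promoter, the neo gene and a synthetic poly(A) signal allows G418 selection of stably transfected mammalian cells. The depositor notes that the supplied sequence may be theoretical or based on Sanger sequencing rather than fully verified.
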