Features (pLannotate 1.2.2; 20 found; start..end, strand, type, name):
    140..517     +  enhancer       CMV enhancer: human cytomegalovirus immediate early enhancer
    518..729     +  promoter       CMV promoter: human cytomegalovirus (CMV) immediate early promoter
    890..1022    +  intron         chimeric intron: chimera between introns from human β-globin and immunoglobulin heavy chain genes
   1067..1085    +  promoter       T7 promoter: promoter for bacteriophage T7 RNA polymerase
   1095..1202    +  CDS            N (fragment): REGN_LAMBD - Experimental evidence at protein level: Swiss-Prot protein existence level 1. Plays a role as a transcriptional antitermination factor that allows the virus to initiate its lytic phase. Activates expression of the delayed viral early genes by modifying host RNA polymerase (RNAP) into a form that is resistant to termination signals. This antitermination function requires the host NusA protein which serves to stabilize the interaction between antitermination protein N and host RNA polymerase. From Escherichia phage lambda (Bacteriophage lambda).
   1212..2495    +  CDS            EDC4 (fragment): EDC4_HUMAN - Also known as HEDLS. Experimental evidence at protein level: Swiss-Prot protein existence level 1. In the process of mRNA degradation, seems to play a role in mRNA decapping. Component of a complex containing DCP2 and DCP1A which functions in decapping of ARE-containing mRNAs. Promotes complex formation between DCP1A and DCP2. Enhances the catalytic activity of DCP2 (in vitro). From Homo sapiens (Human).
   2510..2527    -  promoter       T3 promoter (fragment): promoter for bacteriophage T3 RNA polymerase
   2545..2666    -  polyA_signal   SV40 poly(A) signal: SV40 polyadenylation signal
   2689..2757    -  CDS            large T antigen (fragment): large T antigen from SV40 (simian virus 40)
   2781..2848    +  CDS            lacZα (fragment): LacZα fragment of β-galactosidase; lacZ fragment
   2852..3280    +  rep_origin     f1 ori (sequence partly withheld): f1 bacteriophage origin of replication; arrow indicates direction of (+) strand synthesis
   3308..3359    -  misc_feature   bom (fragment): basis of mobility region from pBR322
   3424..3781    +  promoter       SV40 promoter: SV40 enhancer and early promoter
   3832..4623    +  CDS            neo: KKA2_KLEPN - Also known as kan, nptII. Experimental evidence at protein level: Swiss-Prot protein existence level 1. Resistance to kanamycin, neomycin, paromomycin, ribostamycin, butirosin and gentamicin B. From Klebsiella pneumoniae.
   4690..4738    +  polyA_signal   poly(A) signal: synthetic polyadenylation signal
   4758..4812    -  misc_feature   bom (fragment): basis of mobility region from pBR322
   4914..4949    -  CDS            rop (fragment): Rop protein, which maintains plasmids at low copy number; rop
   5044..5148    +  promoter       AmpR promoter: bla
   5149..6009    +  CDS            AmpR: β-lactamase; bla; confers resistance to ampicillin, carbenicillin, and related antibiotics
   6180..6768    +  rep_origin     ori: high-copy-number ColE1/pMB1/pBR322/pUC origin of replication
>Addgene plasmid #147529 | pCIneo-lambdaN-HA-HsEDC4_974-1401_S | depositor full sequence | sequence record 289976 | Full Sequence
TCAATATTGGCCATTAGCCATATTATTCATTGGTTATATAGCATAAATCAATATTGGCTATTGGCCATTG
CATACGTTGTATCTATATCATAATATGTACATTTATATTGGCTCATGTCCAATATGACCGCCATGTTGGC
ATTGATTATTGACTAGTTATTAATAGTAATCAATTACGGGGTCATTAGTTCATAGCCCATATATGGAGTT
CCGCGTTACATAACTTACGGTAAATGGCCCGCCTGGCTGACCGCCCAACGACCCCCGCCCATTGACGTCA
ATAATGACGTATGTTCCCATAGTAACGCCAATAGGGACTTTCCATTGACGTCAATGGGTGGAGTATTTAC
GGTAAACTGCCCACTTGGCAGTACATCAAGTGTATCATATGCCAAGTCCGCCCCCTATTGACGTCAATGA
CGGTAAATGGCCCGCCTGGCATTATGCCCAGTACATGACCTTACGGGACTTTCCTACTTGGCAGTACATC
TACGTATTAGTCATCGCTATTACCATGGTGATGCGGTTTTGGCAGTACACCAATGGGCGTGGATAGCGGT
TTGACTCACGGGGATTTCCAAGTCTCCACCCCATTGACGTCAATGGGAGTTTGTTTTGGCACCAAAATCA
ACGGGACTTTCCAAAATGTCGTAACAACTGCGATCGCCCGCCCCGTTGACGCAAATGGGCGGTAGGCGTG
TACGGTGGGAGGTCTATATAAGCAGAGCTCGTTTAGTGAACCGTCAGATCACTAGAAGCTTTATTGCGGT
AGTTTATCACAGTTAAATTGCTAACGCAGTCAGTGCTTCTGACACAACAGTCTCGAACTTAAGCTGCAGT
GACTCTCTTAAGGTAGCCTTGCAGAAGTTGGTCGTGAGGCACTGGGCAGGTAAGTATCAAGGTTACAAGA
CAGGTTTAAGGAGACCAATAGAAACTGGGCTTGTCGAGACAGAGAAGACTCTTGCGTTTCTGATAGGCAC
CTATTGGTCTTACTGACATCCACTTTGCCTTTCTCTCCACAGGTGTCCACTCCCAGTTCAATTACAGCTC
TTAAGGCTAGAGTACTTAATACGACTCACTATAGGCTAGCCACCATGGACGCACAAACACGACGACGTGA
GCGTCGCGCTGAGAAACAAGCTCAATGGAAAGCTGCAAACCCACCGCTCGAGAATTCGATGGCTTACCCA
TACGATGTTCCAGATTACGCTCGTCTGTGTACCCAACTCGAAGGCCTGCAGAGCACAGTCACAGGCCACG
TAGAACGTGCCCTTGAGACTCGGCACGAGCAGGAACAGCGGCGGCTGGAGCGAGCACTGGCTGAGGGGCA
GCAGCGGGGAGGGCAGCTGCAGGAGCAGCTGACACAACAGTTGTCCCAAGCACTGTCGTCAGCTGTAGCT
GGGCGGCTAGAGCGCAGCATACGGGATGAGATCAAGAAGACAGTCCCTCCATGTGTCTCAAGGAGTCTGG
AGCCTATGGCAGGCCAACTGAGCAACTCAGTGGCTACCAAGCTCACAGCTGTGGAGGGCAGCATGAAAGA
GAACATCTCCAAGCTGCTCAAGTCCAAGAACTTGACTGATGCCATCGCCCGAGCAGCTGCAGACACATTA
CAAGGGCCGATGCAGGCTGCCTACCGGGAAGCCTTCCAGAGTGTGGTGCTGCCGGCCTTTGAGAAGAGCT
GCCAGGCCATGTTCCAGCAAATCAATGATAGCTTCCGGCTGGGGACACAGGAATACTTGCAGCAGCTAGA
AAGCCACATGAAGAGCCGGAAGGCACGGGAACAGGAGGCCAGGGAGCCTGTGCTAGCCCAGCTGCGGGGC
CTGGTCAGCACACTGCAGAGTGCCACTGAGCAGATGGCAGCCACCGTGGCCGGCAGTGTTCGTGCTGAGG
TGCAGCACCAGCTGCATGTGGCTGTGGGCAGCCTGCAGGAGTCCATTTTAGCACAGGTACAGCGCATCGT
TAAGGGTGAGGTGAGTGTGGCGCTCAAGGAGCAGCAGGCCGCCGTCACCTCCAGCATCATGCAGGCCATG
CGCTCAGCTGCTGGCACACCTGTCCCCTCTGCCCACCTTGACTGCCAGGCCCAGCAAGCCCATATCCTGC
AGCTGCTGCAGCAGGGCCACCTCAATCAGGCCTTCCAGCAGGCGCTGACAGCTGCTGACCTGAACCTGGT
GCTGTATGTGTGTGAAACTGTGGACCCAGCCCAGGTTTTTGGGCAGCCACCCTGCCCGCTCTCCCAGCCT
GTGCTCCTTTCCCTCATCCAGCAGCTGGCATCTGACCTTGGCACTCGAACTGACCTCAAGCTCAGCTACC
TGGAAGAGGCCGTGATGCACCTGGACCACAGTGACCCCATCACTCGGGACCACATGGGCTCCGTTATGGC
CCAGGTGCGCCAAAAGCTTTTTCAGTTCCTGCAGGCTGAGCCACACAACTCACTTGGCAAAGCAGCTCGG
CGTCTCAGCCTCATGCTGCATGGCCTCGTGACCCCCAGCCTCCCTTAGGCGGCCGCTTCCCTTTAGTGAG
GGTTAATGCTTCGAGCAGACATGATAAGATACATTGATGAGTTTGGACAAACCACAACTAGAATGCAGTG
AAAAAAATGCTTTATTTGTGAAATTTGTGATGCTATTGCTTTATTTGTAACCATTATAAGCTGCAATAAA
CAAGTTAACAACAACAATTGCATTCATTTTATGTTTCAGGTTCAGGGGGAGATGTGGGAGGTTTTTTAAA
GCAAGTAAAACCTCTACAAATGTGGTAAAATCCGATAAGGATCGATCCGGGCTGGCGTAATAGCGAAGAG
GCCCGCACCGATCGCCCTTCCCAACAGTTGCGCAGCCTGAATGGCGAATGG
[124 nt withheld, positions 2852-2975]
C
[91 nt withheld, positions 2977-3067]
A
[49 nt withheld, positions 3069-3117]
CCTTTGACGTTGGAGTCCACGTTCTTT
[37 nt withheld, positions 3145-3181]
ACCCTATCTCGGTCTATTCTTTTGATTTATAAGGGATTTTGCCGATTTCGGCCTATTGGTTAAAAAATGA
GCTGATTTAACAAAAATTTAACGCGAATTTTAACAAAATATTAACGCTTACAATTTCCTGATGCGGTATT
TTCTCCTTACGCATCTGTGCGGTATTTCACACCGCATACGCGGATCTGCGCAGCACCATGGCCTGAAATA
ACCTCTGAAAGAGGAACTTGGTTAGGTACCTTCTGAGGCGGAAAGAACCAGCTGTGGAATGTGTGTCAGT
TAGGGTGTGGAAAGTCCCCAGGCTCCCCAGCAGGCAGAAGTATGCAAAGCATGCATCTCAATTAGTCAGC
AACCAGGTGTGGAAAGTCCCCAGGCTCCCCAGCAGGCAGAAGTATGCAAAGCATGCATCTCAATTAGTCA
GCAACCATAGTCCCGCCCCTAACTCCGCCCATCCCGCCCCTAACTCCGCCCAGTTCCGCCCATTCTCCGC
CCCATGGCTGACTAATTTTTTTTATTTATGCAGAGGCCGAGGCCGCCTCGGCCTCTGAGCTATTCCAGAA
GTAGTGAGGAGGCTTTTTTGGAGGCCTAGGCTTTTGCAAAAAGCTTGATTCTTCTGACACAACAGTCTCG
AACTTAAGGCTAGAGCCACCATGATTGAACAAGATGGATTGCACGCAGGTTCTCCGGCCGCTTGGGTGGA
GAGGCTATTCGGCTATGACTGGGCACAACAGACAATCGGCTGCTCTGATGCCGCCGTGTTCCGGCTGTCA
GCGCAGGGGCGCCCGGTTCTTTTTGTCAAGACCGACCTGTCCGGTGCCCTGAATGAACTGCAGGACGAGG
CAGCGCGGCTATCGTGGCTGGCCACGACGGGCGTTCCTTGCGCAGCTGTGCTCGACGTTGTCACTGAAGC
GGGAAGGGACTGGCTGCTATTGGGCGAAGTGCCGGGGCAGGATCTCCTGTCATCTCACCTTGCTCCTGCC
GAGAAAGTATCCATCATGGCTGATGCAATGCGGCGGCTGCATACGCTTGATCCGGCTACCTGCCCATTCG
ACCACCAAGCGAAACATCGCATCGAGCGAGCACGTACTCGGATGGAAGCCGGTCTTGTCGATCAGGATGA
TCTGGACGAAGAGCATCAGGGGCTCGCGCCAGCCGAACTGTTCGCCAGGCTCAAGGCGCGCATGCCCGAC
GGCGAGGATCTCGTCGTGACCCATGGCGATGCCTGCTTGCCGAATATCATGGTGGAAAATGGCCGCTTTT
CTGGATTCATCGACTGTGGCCGGCTGGGTGTGGCGGACCGCTATCAGGACATAGCGTTGGCTACCCGTGA
TATTGCTGAAGAGCTTGGCGGCGAATGGGCTGACCGCTTCCTCGTGCTTTACGGTATCGCCGCTCCCGAT
TCGCAGCGCATCGCCTTCTATCGCCTTCTTGACGAGTTCTTCTGAGCGGGACTCTGGGGTTCGAAATGAC
CGACCAAGCGACGCCCAACCTGCCATCACGATGGCCGCAATAAAATATCTTTATTTTCATTACATCTGTG
TGTTGGTTTTTTGTGTGAATCGATAGCGATAAGGATCCGCGTATGGTGCACTCTCAGTACAATCTGCTCT
GATGCCGCATAGTTAAGCCAGCCCCGACACCCGCCAACACCCGCTGACGCGCCCTGACGGGCTTGTCTGC
TCCCGGCATCCGCTTACAGACAAGCTGTGACCGTCTCCGGGAGCTGCATGTGTCAGAGGTTTTCACCGTC
ATCACCGAAACGCGCGAGACGAAAGGGCCTCGTGATACGCCTATTTTTATAGGTTAATGTCATGATAATA
ATGGTTTCTTAGACGTCAGGTGGCACTTTTCGGGGAAATGTGCGCGGAACCCCTATTTGTTTATTTTTCT
AAATACATTCAAATATGTATCCGCTCATGAGACAATAACCCTGATAAATGCTTCAATAATATTGAAAAAG
GAAGAGTATGAGTATTCAACATTTCCGTGTCGCCCTTATTCCCTTTTTTGCGGCATTTTGCCTTCCTGTT
TTTGCTCACCCAGAAACGCTGGTGAAAGTAAAAGATGCTGAAGATCAGTTGGGTGCACGAGTGGGTTACA
TCGAACTGGATCTCAACAGCGGTAAGATCCTTGAGAGTTTTCGCCCCGAAGAACGTTTTCCAATGATGAG
CACTTTTAAAGTTCTGCTATGTGGCGCGGTATTATCCCGTATTGACGCCGGGCAAGAGCAACTCGGTCGC
CGCATACACTATTCTCAGAATGACTTGGTTGAGTACTCACCAGTCACAGAAAAGCATCTTACGGATGGCA
TGACAGTAAGAGAATTATGCAGTGCTGCCATAACCATGAGTGATAACACTGCGGCCAACTTACTTCTGAC
AACGATCGGAGGACCGAAGGAGCTAACCGCTTTTTTGCACAACATGGGGGATCATGTAACTCGCCTTGAT
CGTTGGGAACCGGAGCTGAATGAAGCCATACCAAACGACGAGCGTGACACCACGATGCCTGTAGCAATGG
CAACAACGTTGCGCAAACTATTAACTGGCGAACTACTTACTCTAGCTTCCCGGCAACAATTAATAGACTG
GATGGAGGCGGATAAAGTTGCAGGACCACTTCTGCGCTCGGCCCTTCCGGCTGGCTGGTTTATTGCTGAT
AAATCTGGAGCCGGTGAGCGTGGGTCTCGCGGTATCATTGCAGCACTGGGGCCAGATGGTAAGCCCTCCC
GTATCGTAGTTATCTACACGACGGGGAGTCAGGCAACTATGGATGAACGAAATAGACAGATCGCTGAGAT
AGGTGCCTCACTGATTAAGCATTGGTAACTGTCAGACCAAGTTTACTCATATATACTTTAGATTGATTTA
AAACTTCATTTTTAATTTAAAAGGATCTAGGTGAAGATCCTTTTTGATAATCTCATGACCAAAATCCCTT
AACGTGAGTTTTCGTTCCACTGAGCGTCAGACCCCGTAGAAAAGATCAAAGGATCTTCTTGAGATCCTTT
TTTTCTGCGCGTAATCTGCTGCTTGCAAACAAAAAAACCACCGCTACCAGCGGTGGTTTGTTTGCCGGAT
CAAGAGCTACCAACTCTTTTTCCGAAGGTAACTGGCTTCAGCAGAGCGCAGATACCAAATACTGTTCTTC
TAGTGTAGCCGTAGTTAGGCCACCACTTCAAGAACTCTGTAGCACCGCCTACATACCTCGCTCTGCTAAT
CCTGTTACCAGTGGCTGCTGCCAGTGGCGATAAGTCGTGTCTTACCGGGTTGGACTCAAGACGATAGTTA
CCGGATAAGGCGCAGCGGTCGGGCTGAACGGGGGGTTCGTGCACACAGCCCAGCTTGGAGCGAACGACCT
ACACCGAACTGAGATACCTACAGCGTGAGCTATGAGAAAGCGCCACGCTTCCCGAAGGGAGAAAGGCGGA
CAGGTATCCGGTAAGCGGCAGGGTCGGAACAGGAGAGCGCACGAGGGAGCTTCCAGGGGGAAACGCCTGG
TATCTTTATAGTCCTGTCGGGTTTCGCCACCTCTGACTTGAGCGTCGATTTTTGTGATGCTCGTCAGGGG
GGCGGAGCCTATGGAAAAACGCCAGCAACGCGGCCTTTTTACGGTTCCTGGCCTTTTGCTGGCCTTTTGC
TCACATGGCTCGACAGATCT
